>Addgene plasmid #45477 | pflaG | addgene partial sequence | sequence record 64814 | GFPfusionREV 5'-CTCCACTGACAGAAAATTTG-3'
GAAAAGTTCTTCTCCTTTACTCATATGTATATCTCCTTCTTAAATCTAGACCTGAATCCCTGGTATGGGA
CATTTGTAATTCAGTAAATTCGATTTATTGTTGTGAATTTACTGTACCCGATTTAGTTATCGGAAATAGT
GAAAAAAACTTTAGTTCCGAAAGCGCTTTTTTGAAAAGTCGCAAAGGATCCCCGGGTACCGAGCTCGAAT
TCTAAAGTAAGTGTAATTGGCGGGCCTGCTCTGTTATATGCTGCATTACCTTATGCAGATGAAGTAGTTG
TTTCTCGCATCGTTAAAAGGCATCGTGTTAATTCAACAGTTCAATTAGACGCAAGTTTTCTTGATGATAT
AAGCAAGCGTGAAATGGTTGAAACGCATTGGTATAAAATAGATGAAGTAACAACCCTTACGGAATCAGTA
TATAAATGAAACAATACCAAGATTTAATTAAAGACATTTTTGAAAATGGTTATGAAACCGATGATCGTAC
AGGCACAGGAACAATTGCTCTGTTCGGTACTAAATTACGCTGGGATTTAACTAAAGGTTTTCCTGCGGTA
ACAACTAAGAAGCTCGCCTGGAAAGCTTGCATTGCTGAGCTAATATGGTTTTTATCAGGAAGCACAAATG
TCAATGATTTACGATTAATTCAACACGATTCGTTAATCCAAGGCAAAACAGTCTGGGATGAAAATTACGA
AAATCAAGCAAAAGATTTAGGATACCATAGCGGTGAACTTGGTCCAATTTATGGAAAACAGTGGCGTGAT
TTTGGTGGTGTAGACCAAATTATAGAAGTTATTGATCGTATTAAAA
