[The description below was written by a language model from this plasmid's Addgene catalogue record.]
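Description:
pflaG is a bacterial transcriptional reporter plasmid in which GFP expression is placed under control of the flaA (flagellin) promoter of Legionella pneumophila. It is built on the pJB98 backbone, which the depositor describes as a derivative of pKB5 from which a roughly 1.5 kb HpaI/EcoRI fragment carrying the ptac promoter and the lacIq repressor gene was removed. With this deletion, insert expression depends on whatever promoter is cloned in rather than on an inducible vector promoter. The plasmid is propagated in E. coli with ampicillin selection. The record does not state its origin of replication, and its copy number is listed as unknown.

The reporter cassette was assembled in two steps. An approximately 0.8 kb XbaI/PstI fragment from pGFPmut3, encoding GFP preceded by the T7 gene 10 ribosome-binding site, was subcloned into pJB98. The strong phage-derived ribosome-binding site supports efficient translation of the reporter. The flaA promoter region, including its -35 and -10 elements and the transcriptional start site, was then amplified from L. pneumophila chromosomal DNA and ligated directly upstream of GFP as a BamHI/XbaI fragment. The whole flaA-GFP insert therefore lies between BamHI and PstI sites. Because GFP uses its own ribosome-binding site, fluorescence reports flaA promoter activity rather than a flagellin fusion protein.

The associated study concerns the coordination of L. pneumophila virulence with entry into stationary phase via ppGpp. This is consistent with using the construct as a fluorescent readout of flagellin gene activation as the bacteria change growth phase. No feature table or sequence annotation was provided, so other backbone elements cannot be described.
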