Addgene plasmid #45477: pflaG
Depositing lab: Michele Swanson. Depositing organization: University of Michigan. Publication: Co-ordination of legionella pneumophila virulence with entry into stationary phase by ppGpp. Hammer BK, Swanson MS. Mol Microbiol. 1999 Aug;33(4):721-31. 10.1046/j.1365-2958.1999.01519.x PubMed 10447882.
Backbone
  Vector backbone: pJB98
  Vector type: Bacterial Expression
Growth in bacteria
  Bacterial resistance: Ampicillin, 100 μg/mL
  Growth temperature: 37°C
  Growth strain: DH5alpha
  Copy number: Unknown
Gene/Insert
  Gene/Insert name: flaA-GFP (alt name: MB354)
  Promoter: flaA
  Cloning method: Restriction Enzyme; 5′ cloning site BamHI (unknown if destroyed); 3′ cloning site PstI (unknown if destroyed)
  Sequencing primers: 5′ aaggatcctttgcgacttttcaaaaaagc; 3′ GFPfusionREV
Terms and licenses: Academic/Nonprofit Terms; Industry Terms: Not Available to Industry
Depositor comments: pflaG was generated by subcloning the 0.8kb XbaI/PstI fragment encoding GFP and T7 gene 10 rbs from pGFPmut3 into pJB98. The flaA promoter including its -35, -10, and transcriptional start sites were amplified from the chromosomal DNA of L. pneumophila 02 and ligated directly upstream of GFP using BamHI/XbaI. pJB98 was generated from pKB5 (Berger and Isberg, 1993) by deletion of ~1.5kb HpaI/EcoRI fragment containing the ptac promoter and lacIq gene.
How to cite: pflaG was a gift from Michele Swanson (Addgene plasmid # 45477 ; http://n2t.net/addgene:45477 ; RRID:Addgene_45477)
